>Addgene plasmid #10881 | pCCL cPPT PGK EGFP WPRE LTR H1 shSOD1mismatch | addgene partial sequence | sequence record 17919 | H1 5'-tcgctatgtgttctgggaaa-3'
GATTTGGGATCTTATAAGTTCTGTATGAGACCACAGATCCCCAAGGATTAATAGAGGCATGTTCAAGAGA
CATACCTCTATTAATCCTTTTTTTGGACACTACAGCTGCCGCCACCGCG
